>Addgene plasmid #113855 | CAG-loxP-3xpA-sfGFP-tdTomato long GSA linker E | addgene full sequence | sequence record 224399 | Addgene NGS Result
GTGGCACTTTTCGGGGAAATGTGCGCGGAACCCCTATTTGTTTATTTTTCTAAATACATTCAAATATGTA
TCCGCTCATGAGACAATAACCCTGATAAATGCTTCAATAATATTGAAAAAGGAAGAGTATGAGTATTCAA
CATTTCCGTGTCGCCCTTATTCCCTTTTTTGCGGCATTTTGCCTTCCTGTTTTTGCTCACCCAGAAACGC
TGGTGAAAGTAAAAGATGCTGAAGATCAGTTGGGTGCACGAGTGGGTTACATCGAACTGGATCTCAACAG
CGGTAAGATCCTTGAGAGTTTTCGCCCCGAAGAACGTTTTCCAATGATGAGCACTTTTAAAGTTCTGCTA
TGTGGCGCGGTATTATCCCGTATTGACGCCGGGCAAGAGCAACTCGGTCGCCGCATACACTATTCTCAGA
ATGACTTGGTTGAGTACTCACCAGTCACAGAAAAGCATCTTACGGATGGCATGACAGTAAGAGAATTATG
CAGTGCTGCCATAACCATGAGTGATAACACTGCGGCCAACTTACTTCTGACAACGATCGGAGGACCGAAG
GAGCTAACCGCTTTTTTGCACAACATGGGGGATCATGTAACTCGCCTTGATCGTTGGGAACCGGAGCTGA
ATGAAGCCATACCAAACGACGAGCGTGACACCACGATGCCTGTAGCAATGGCAACAACGTTGCGCAAACT
ATTAACTGGCGAACTACTTACTCTAGCTTCCCGGCAACAATTAATAGACTGGATGGAGGCGGATAAAGTT
GCAGGACCACTTCTGCGCTCGGCCCTTCCGGCTGGCTGGTTTATTGCTGATAAATCTGGAGCCGGTGAGC
GTGGGTCTCGCGGTATCATTGCAGCACTGGGGCCAGATGGTAAGCCCTCCCGTATCGTAGTTATCTACAC
GACGGGGAGTCAGGCAACTATGGATGAACGAAATAGACAGATCGCTGAGATAGGTGCCTCACTGATTAAG
CATTGGTAACTGTCAGACCAAGTTTACTCATATATACTTTAGATTGATTTAAAACTTCATTTTTAATTTA
AAAGGATCTAGGTGAAGATCCTTTTTGATAATCTCATGACCAAAATCCCTTAACGTGAGTTTTCGTTCCA
CTGAGCGTCAGACCCCGTAGAAAAGATCAAAGGATCTTCTTGAGATCCTTTTTTTCTGCGCGTAATCTGC
TGCTTGCAAACAAAAAAACCACCGCTACCAGCGGTGGTTTGTTTGCCGGATCAAGAGCTACCAACTCTTT
TTCCGAAGGTAACTGGCTTCAGCAGAGCGCAGATACCAAATACTGTTCTTCTAGTGTAGCCGTAGTTAGG
CCACCACTTCAAGAACTCTGTAGCACCGCCTACATACCTCGCTCTGCTAATCCTGTTACCAGTGGCTGCT
GCCAGTGGCGATAAGTCGTGTCTTACCGGGTTGGACTCAAGACGATAGTTACCGGATAAGGCGCAGCGGT
CGGGCTGAACGGGGGGTTCGTGCACACAGCCCAGCTTGGAGCGAACGACCTACACCGAACTGAGATACCT
ACAGCGTGAGCTATGAGAAAGCGCCACGCTTCCCGAAGGGAGAAAGGCGGACAGGTATCCGGTAAGCGGC
AGGGTCGGAACAGGAGAGCGCACGAGGGAGCTTCCAGGGGGAAACGCCTGGTATCTTTATAGTCCTGTCG
GGTTTCGCCACCTCTGACTTGAGCGTCGATTTTTGTGATGCTCGTCAGGGGGGCGGAGCCTATGGAAAAA
CGCCAGCAACGCGGCCTTTTTACGGTTCCTGGCCTTTTGCTGGCCTTTTGCTCACATGTTCTTTCCTGCG
TTATCCCCTGATTCTGTGGATAACCGTATTACCGCCTTTGAGTGAGCTGATACCGCTCGCCGCAGCCGAA
CGACCGAGCGCAGCGAGTCAGTGAGCGAGGAAGCGGAAGAGCGCCCAATACGCAAACCGCCTCTCCCCGC
GCGTTGGCCGATTCATTAATGCAGCTGGCACGACAGGTTTCCCGACTGGAAAGCGGGCAGTGAGCGCAAC
GCAATTAATGTGAGTTAGCTCACTCATTAGGCACCCCAGGCTTTACACTTTATGCTTCCGGCTCGTATGT
TGTGTGGAATTGTGAGCGGATAACAATTTCACACAGGAAACAGCTATGACCATGATTACGCCAAGCGCGC
AATTAAGTTTAAACAAGGGCAGGATGTGTCAAACTGCCAATAGAGAACTACTTACTCTTCAGGCTGAAGC
TGATGGAACAGGTAACAAAGGCAAACACTAATCATGATCAGCAAGATGAAGCAGAAAGGGAACAAGGGGA
TATTAAATGTGTATAGACACGCTAGAGAGATGGCTCAGCAGTTAAGAGAACTAGCTGGTCTTTCAGAGGT
CCTGAGATCAATACCGGTCATGGTCGACATTGATTATTGACTAGTTATTAATAGTAATCAATTACGGGGT
CATTAGTTCATAGCCCATATATGGAGTTCCGCGTTACATAACTTACGGTAAATGGCCCGCCTGGCTGACC
GCCCAACGACCCCCGCCCATTGACGTCAATAATGACGTATGTTCCCATAGTAACGCCAATAGGGACTTTC
CATTGACGTCAATGGGTGGAGTATTTACGGTAAACTGCCCACTTGGCAGTACATCAAGTGTATCATATGC
CAAGTACGCCCCCTATTGACGTCAATGACGGTAAATGGCCCGCCTGGCATTATGCCCAGTACATGACCTT
ATGGGACTTTCCTACTTGGCAGTACATCTACGTATTAGTCATCGCTATTACCATGGTCGAGGTGAGCCCC
ACGTTCTGCTTCACTCTCCCCATCTCCCCCCCCTCCCCACCCCCAATTTTGTATTTATTTATTTTTTAAT
TATTTTGTGCAGCGATGGGGGCGGGGGGGGGGGGGGGGCGCGCGCCAGGCGGGGCGGGGCGGGGCGAGGG
GCGGGGCGGGGCGAGGCGGAGAGGTGCGGCGGCAGCCAATCAGAGCGGCGCGCTCCGAAAGTTTCCTTTT
ATGGCGAGGCGGCGGCGGCGGCGGCCCTATAAAAAGCGAAGCGCGCGGCGGGCGGGAGTCGCTGCGCGCT
GCCTTCGCCCCGTGCCCCGCTCCGCCGCCGCCTCGCGCCGCCCGCCCCGGCTCTGACTGACCGCGTTACT
CCCACAGGTGAGCGGGCGGGACGGCCCTTCTCCTCCGGGCTGTAATTAGCGCTTGGTTTAATGACGGCTT
GTTTCTTTTCTGTGGCTGCGTGAAAGCCTTGAGGGGCTCCGGGAGGGCCCTTTGTGCGGGGGGAGCGGCT
CGGGGGGTGCGTGCGTGTGTGTGTGCGTGGGGAGCGCCGCGTGCGGCTCCGCGCTGCCCGGCGGCTGTGA
GCGCTGCGGGCGCGGCGCGGGGCTTTGTGCGCTCCGCAGTGTGCGCGAGGGGAGCGCGGCCGGGGGCGGT
GCCCCGCGGTGCGGGGGGGGCTGCGAGGGGAACAAAGGCTGCGTGCGGGGTGTGTGCGTGGGGGGGTGAG
CAGGGGGTGTGGGCGCGTCGGTCGGGCTGCAACCCCCCCTGCACCCCCCTCCCCGAGTTGCTGAGCACGG
CCCGGCTTCGGGTGCGGGGCTCCGTACGGGGCGTGGCGCGGGGCTCGCCGTGCCGGGCGGGGGGTGGCGG
CAGGTGGGGGTGCCGGGCGGGGCGGGGCCGCCTCGGGCCGGGGAGGGCTCGGGGGAGGGGCGCGGCGGCC
CCCGGAGCGCCGGCGGCTGTCGAGGCGCGGCGAGCCGCAGCCATTGCCTTTTATGGTAATCGTGCGAGAG
GGCGCAGGGACTTCCTTTGTCCCAAATCTGTGCGGAGCCGAAATCTGGGAGGCGCCGCCGCACCCCCTCT
AGCGGGCGCGGGGCGAAGCGGTGCGGCGCCGGCAGGAAGGAAATGGGCGGGGAGGGCCTTCGTGCGTCGC
CGCGCCGCCGTCCCCTTCTCCCTCTCCAGCCTCGGGGCTGTCCGCGGGGGGACGGCTGCCTTCGGGGGGG
ACGGGGCAGGGCGGGGTTCGGCTTCTGGCGTGTGACCGGCGGCTCTAGAGCCTCTGCTAACCATGTTCAT
GCCTTCTTCTTTTTCCTACAGCTCCTGGGCAACGTGCTGGTTATTGTGCTGTCTCATCATTTTGGCAAAG
AATTGCTAGCATAACTTCGTATAGCATACATTATACGAAGTTATAGCCACCGCGGTGGCGGCCGCTCTAG
AATCATAATCAGCCATACCACATTTGTAGAGGTTTTACTTGCTTTAAAAAACCTCCCACACCTCCCCCTG
AACCTGAAACATAAAATGAATGCAATTGTTGTTGTTAACTTGTTTATTGCAGCTTATAATGGTTACAAAT
AAAGCAATAGCATCACAAATTTCACAAATAAAGCATTTTTTTCACTGCATTCTAGTTGTGGTTTGTCCAA
ACTCATCAATGTATCTTAACTAGAATCATAATCAGCCATACCACATTTGTAGAGGTTTTACTTGCTTTAA
AAAACCTCCCACACCTCCCCCTGAACCTGAAACATAAAATGAATGCAATTGTTGTTGTTAACTTGTTTAT
TGCAGCTTATAATGGTTACAAATAAAGCAATAGCATCACAAATTTCACAAATAAAGCATTTTTTTCACTG
CATTCTAGTTGTGGTTTGTCCAAACTCATCAATGTATCTTAACTAGAATCATAATCAGCCATACCACATT
TGTAGAGGTTTTACTTGCTTTAAAAAACCTCCCACACCTCCCCCTGAACCTGAAACATAAAATGAATGCA
ATTGTTGTTGTTAACTTGTTTATTGCAGCTTATAATGGTTACAAATAAAGCAATAGCATCACAAATTTCA
CAAATAAAGCATTTTTTTCACTGCATTCTAGTTGTGGTTTGTCCAAACTCATCAATGTATCTTAACTAGT
GGATCTCATGCCTAGGATAACTTCGTATAGCATACATTATACGAAGTTATAGGCGCGCCATGAGCAAAGG
AGAAGAACTTTTCACTGGAGTTGTCCCAATTCTTGTTGAATTAGATGGTGATGTTAATGGGCACAAATTT
TCTGTCCGTGGAGAGGGTGAAGGTGATGCTACAAACGGAAAACTCACCCTTAAATTTATTTGCACTACTG
GAAAACTACCTGTTCCGTGGCCAACACTTGTCACTACTCTGACCTATGGTGTTCAATGCTTTTCCCGTTA
TCCGGATCACATGAAACGGCATGACTTTTTCAAGAGTGCCATGCCCGAAGGTTATGTACAGGAACGCACT
ATATCTTTCAAAGATGACGGGACCTACAAGACGCGTGCTGAAGTCAAGTTTGAAGGTGATACCCTTGTTA
ATCGTATCGAGTTAAAGGGTATTGATTTTAAAGAAGATGGAAACATTCTTGGACACAAACTCGAGTACAA
CTTTAACTCACACAATGTATACATCACGGCAGACAAACAAAAGAATGGAATCAAAGCTAACTTCAAAATT
CGCCACAACGTTGAAGATGGTTCCGTTCAACTAGCAGACCATTATCAACAAAATACTCCAATTGGCGATG
GCCCTGTCCTTTTACCAGACAACCATTACCTGTCGACACAATCTGTCCTTTCGAAAGATCCCAACGAAAA
GCGTGACCACATGGTCCTTCTTGAGTTTGTAACTGCTGCTGGGATTACACATGGCATGGATGAGCTCTAC
AAAGGAAGCGCTGGCTCCGCCGCAGGGTCTGGGAGTGCCGGCTCCGCTGCAGGAAGCGGATCTGCCGGCA
GCGCAGCTGGGTCCATGGTGAGCAAGGGCGAGGAGGTCATCAAAGAATTCATGCGCTTCAAGGTGCGCAT
GGAGGGCTCCATGAACGGCCACGAGTTCGAGATCGAGGGCGAGGGCGAGGGCCGCCCCTACGAGGGCACC
CAGACCGCCAAGCTGAAGGTGACCAAGGGCGGCCCCCTGCCCTTCGCCTGGGACATCCTGTCCCCCCAGT
TCATGTACGGCTCCAAGGCGTACGTGAAGCACCCCGCCGACATCCCCGATTACAAGAAGCTGTCCTTCCC
CGAGGGCTTCAAGTGGGAGCGCGTGATGAACTTCGAGGACGGCGGTCTGGTGACCGTGACCCAGGACTCC
TCCCTGCAGGACGGCACGCTGATCTACAAGGTGAAGATGCGCGGCACCAACTTCCCCCCCGACGGCCCCG
TAATGCAGAAGAAGACCATGGGCTGGGAGGCCTCCACCGAGCGCCTGTACCCCCGCGACGGCGTGCTGAA
GGGCGAGATCCACCAGGCCCTGAAGCTGAAGGACGGCGGCCACTACCTGGTGGAGTTCAAGACCATCTAC
ATGGCCAAGAAGCCCGTGCAACTGCCCGGCTACTACTACGTGGACACCAAGCTGGACATCACCTCCCACA
ACGAGGACTACACCATCGTGGAACAGTACGAGCGCTCCGAGGGCCGCCACCACCTGTTCCTGGGGCATGG
CACCGGCAGCACCGGCAGCGGCAGCTCCGGCACCGCCTCCTCCGAGGACAACAACATGGCCGTCATCAAA
GAGTTCATGCGCTTCAAGGTGCGCATGGAGGGCTCCATGAACGGCCACGAGTTCGAGATCGAGGGCGAGG
GCGAGGGCCGCCCCTACGAGGGCACCCAGACCGCCAAGCTGAAGGTGACCAAGGGCGGCCCCCTGCCCTT
CGCCTGGGACATCCTGTCCCCCCAGTTCATGTACGGCTCCAAGGCGTACGTGAAGCACCCCGCCGACATC
CCCGATTACAAGAAGCTGTCCTTCCCCGAGGGCTTCAAGTGGGAGCGCGTGATGAACTTCGAGGACGGCG
GTCTGGTGACCGTGACCCAGGACTCCTCCCTGCAGGACGGCACGCTGATCTACAAGGTGAAGATGCGCGG
CACCAACTTCCCCCCCGACGGCCCCGTAATGCAGAAGAAGACCATGGGCTGGGAGGCCTCCACCGAGCGC
CTGTACCCCCGCGACGGCGTGCTGAAGGGCGAGATCCACCAGGCCCTGAAGCTGAAGGACGGCGGCCACT
ACCTGGTGGAGTTCAAGACCATCTACATGGCCAAGAAGCCCGTGCAACTGCCCGGCTACTACTACGTGGA
CACCAAGCTGGACATCACCTCCCACAACGAGGACTACACCATCGTGGAACAGTACGAGCGCTCCGAGGGC
CGCCACCACCTGTTCCTGTACGGCATGGACGAGCTGTACAAGTAAGGCGCGCCAACCTCTGGATTACAAA
ATTTGTGAAAGATTGACTGGTATTCTTAACTATGTTGCTCCTTTTACGCTATGTGGATACGCTGCTTTAA
TGCCTTTGTATCATGCTATTGCTTCCCGTATGGCTTTCATTTTCTCCTCCTTGTATAAATCCTGGTTGCT
GTCTCTTTATGAGGAGTTGTGGCCCGTTGTCAGGCAACGTGGCGTGGTGTGCACTGTGTTTGCTGACGCA
ACCCCCACTGGTTGGGGCATTGCCACCACCTGTCAGCTCCTTTCCGGGACTTTCGCTTTCCCCCTCCCTA
TTGCCACGGCGGAACTCATCGCCGCCTGCCTTGCCCGCTGCTGGACAGGGGCTCGGCTGTTGGGCACTGA
CAATTCCGTGGTGTTGTCGGGGAAATCATCGTCCTTTCCTTGGCTGCTCGCCTGTGTTGCCACCTGGATT
CTGCGCGGGACGTCCTTCTGCTACGTCCCTTCGGCCCTCAATCCAGCGGACCTTCCTTCCCGCGGCCTGC
TGCCGGCTCTGCGGCCTCTTCCGCGTCTTCGCCTTCGCCCTCAGACGAGTCGGATCTCCCTTTGGGCCGC
CTCCCCGCAGGATCCACTAGAGCGGCCGCCTAGAGCTCGCTATCAGCCTCGACTGTGCCTTCTAGTTGCC
AGCCATCTGTTGTTTGCCCCTCCCCCGTGCCTTCCTTGACCCTGGAAGGTGCCACTCCCACTGTCCTTTC
CTAATAAAATGAGGAAATTGCATCGCATTGTCTGAGTAGGTGTCATTCTATTCTGGGGGGTGGGGTGGGG
CAGGACAGCAAGGGGGAGGATTGGGAAGACAATAGCAGGCATGCTGGGGATGCGGTGGGCTCTATGGCTT
CTGAGGCGGAAAGAACCAGCTGGGGCTCGACTAGAGCTTGCGGAACCCTTAAGCTTGTCATTCGAATTTA
GACACCCACATGGTGGCTCATGACCATCTATCTATAAATGGATCTGATTTTCATGTCTGGCAGTGTACAG
AAGCTAACTGAAGAAAGGTGGAAGACCCACAAGAGTTCAAGGTACCCAATTCGCCCTATAGTGAGTCGTA
TTACAATTCACTGGCCGTCGTTTTACAACGTCGTGACTGGGAAAACCCTGGCGTTACCCAACTTAATCGC
CTTGCAGCACATCCCCCTTTCGCCAGCTGGCGTAATAGCGAAGAGGCCCGCACCGATCGCCCTTCCCAAC
AGTTGCGCAGCCTGAATGGCGAATGGCAAATTGTAAGCGTTAATATTTTGTTAAAATTCGCGTTAAATTT
TTGTTAAATCAGCTCATTTTTTAACCAATAGGCCGAAATCGGCAAAATCCCTTATAAATCAAAAGAATAG
ACCGAGATAGGGT
[37 nt withheld, positions 8554-8590]
AAAGAACGTGGACTCCAACGTCAAAGG
[49 nt withheld, positions 8618-8666]
T
[91 nt withheld, positions 8668-8758]
G
[124 nt withheld, positions 8760-8883]
CAG
Features (pLannotate 1.2.2; 27 found; start..end, strand, type, name):
     24..128     +  promoter       AmpR promoter: bla
    129..989     +  CDS            AmpR: β-lactamase; bla; confers resistance to ampicillin, carbenicillin, and related antibiotics
   1160..1748    +  rep_origin     ori: high-copy-number ColE1/pMB1/pBR322/pUC origin of replication
   1931..2023    +  CDS            lacI (fragment): lac repressor; lacI; The lac repressor binds to the lac operator to inhibit transcription in E. coli. This inhibition can be relieved by adding lactose or isopropyl-β-D-thiogalactopyranoside (IPTG).
   2036..2057    +  protein_bind   CAP binding site: CAP binding activates transcription in the presence of cAMP. E. coli catabolite activator protein
   2072..2102    +  promoter       lac promoter: promoter for the E. coli lac operon
   2110..2126    +  protein_bind   lac operator: The lac repressor binds to the lac operator to inhibit transcription in E. coli. This inhibition can be relieved by adding lactose or isopropyl-β-D-thiogalactopyranoside (IPTG). lac repressor encoded by lacI
   2406..2785    +  enhancer       CMV enhancer: human cytomegalovirus immediate early enhancer
   2787..3064    +  promoter       chicken β-actin promoter: No description available
   3065..4081    +  intron         chimeric intron: chimera between introns from chicken β-actin and rabbit β-globin
   4141..4174    +  protein_bind   loxP: Cre-mediated recombination occurs in the 8-bp core sequence (GCATACAT). Cre recombinase
   4177..4202    +  misc_feature   MCS (fragment): pBluescript multiple cloning site
   4202..4284    +  CDS            large T antigen (fragment): large T antigen from SV40 (simian virus 40)
   4307..4428    +  polyA_signal   SV40 poly(A) signal: SV40 polyadenylation signal
   4435..4517    +  CDS            large T antigen (fragment): large T antigen from SV40 (simian virus 40)
   4540..4661    +  polyA_signal   SV40 poly(A) signal: SV40 polyadenylation signal
   4668..4750    +  CDS            large T antigen (fragment): large T antigen from SV40 (simian virus 40)
   4773..4894    +  polyA_signal   SV40 poly(A) signal: SV40 polyadenylation signal
   4917..4950    +  protein_bind   loxP: Cre-mediated recombination occurs in the 8-bp core sequence (GCATACAT). Cre recombinase
   4960..5673    +  CDS            Superfolder GFP: Superfolder GFP is a basic (constitutively fluorescent) green fluorescent protein published in 2005, derived from Aequorea victoria. It is reported to be a very rapidly-maturing weak dimer.
   5755..7182    +  CDS            tdTomato: tdTomato is a basic (constitutively fluorescent) orange fluorescent protein published in 2004, derived from Discosoma sp.. It is reported to be a somewhat slowly-maturing tandem dimer with low acid sensitivity.
   7193..7778    +  misc_feature   WPRE: woodchuck hepatitis virus posttranscriptional regulatory element
   7823..8047    +  polyA_signal   bGH poly(A) signal: bovine growth hormone polyadenylation signal
   8051..8072    +  promoter       SV40 promoter (fragment): SV40 enhancer and early promoter
   8245..8263    -  promoter       T7 promoter: promoter for bacteriophage T7 RNA polymerase
   8266..8423    +  CDS            lacZα (fragment): LacZα fragment of β-galactosidase; lacZ fragment
   8455..8883    -  rep_origin     f1 ori (sequence partly withheld): f1 bacteriophage origin of replication; arrow indicates direction of (+) strand synthesis
