[The description below was written by a language model from this plasmid's Addgene catalogue record and pLannotate feature annotations shown in this document.]
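Description:
CAG-loxP-3xpA-sfGFP-tdTomato long GSA linker E is a mammalian expression plasmid of about 8.9 kb built on a custom backbone with pBluescript/pUC-type features. It is propagated in E. coli from a high-copy ColE1/pUC origin and selected with ampicillin through the β-lactamase gene. An f1 phage origin, a T7 promoter, and remnants of the lac promoter/operator, lacI and lacZα are carried over from the cloning vector and play no part in the mammalian cassette.

The payload is a Cre-dependent dual fluorescent reporter. Transcription is driven by the CAG promoter, annotated here as the CMV immediate-early enhancer, the chicken β-actin promoter and a chimeric β-actin/β-globin intron, which gives strong, broad expression in mammalian cells. Immediately downstream, two loxP sites in the same orientation flank a stop cassette of three tandem SV40 polyadenylation signals. The short "large T antigen" fragments annotated beside them are simply SV40 sequence adjoining each poly(A) unit. While the cassette is present, transcripts should terminate before reaching the coding region. Cre recombinase excises the floxed segment and places the promoter directly upstream of the open reading frame.

That frame encodes superfolder GFP joined to tdTomato, with a gap of roughly 80 nt between the two annotated coding sequences that corresponds to the long GSA linker named in the record, producing a single green-plus-red fusion protein. A WPRE follows to enhance transcript stability and expression, and a bovine growth hormone poly(A) signal terminates the message. The record gives the purpose only as linking sfGFP and tdTomato by this linker. The name's "E" suffix suggests it may be one of a series, but no specific application is stated.
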