Addgene plasmid #113855: CAG-loxP-3xpA-sfGFP-tdTomato long GSA linker E
Purpose: Superfolder GFP and tdTomato linked by long GSA linker
Depositing lab: Mario Capecchi. Depositing organization: University of Utah.
Backbone
  Vector backbone: Custom
  Vector type: Mammalian Expression
Growth in bacteria
  Bacterial resistance: Ampicillin, 100 μg/mL
  Growth temperature: 30°C
  Growth strain: DH10B
  Copy number: High Copy
Gene/Insert
  Gene/Insert name: sfGFP-GSA_linker-tdTomato
Terms and licenses: Academic/Nonprofit Terms; Industry Terms: Not Available to Industry
How to cite: CAG-loxP-3xpA-sfGFP-tdTomato long GSA linker E was a gift from Mario Capecchi (Addgene plasmid # 113855 ; http://n2t.net/addgene:113855 ; RRID:Addgene_113855)
